>Addgene plasmid #85625 | Munc18cF119E-pDEST27 | addgene full sequence | sequence record 179923 | Addgene NGS Result
AAAGATCAAAGGATCTTCTTGAGATCCTTTTTTTCTGCGCGTAATCTGCTGCTTGCAAACAAAAAAACCA
CCGCTACCAGCGGTGGTTTGTTTGCCGGATCAAGAGCTACCAACTCTTTTTCCGAAGGTAACTGGCTTCA
GCAGAGCGCAGATACCAAATACTGTTCTTCTAGTGTAGCCGTAGTTAGGCCACCACTTCAAGAACTCTGT
AGCACCGCCTACATACCTCGCTCTGCTAATCCTGTTACCAGTGGCTGCTGCCAGTGGCGATAAGTCGTGT
CTTACCGGGTTGGACTCAAGACGATAGTTACCGGATAAGGCGCAGCGGTCGGGCTGAACGGGGGGTTCGT
GCACACAGCCCAGCTTGGAGCGAACGACCTACACCGAACTGAGATACCTACAGCGTGAGCTATGAGAAAG
CGCCACGCTTCCCGAAGGGAGAAAGGCGGACAGGTATCCGGTAAGCGGCAGGGTCGGAACAGGAGAGCGC
ACGAGGGAGCTTCCAGGGGGAAACGCCTGGTATCTTTATAGTCCTGTCGGGTTTCGCCACCTCTGACTTG
AGCGTCGATTTTTGTGATGCTCGTCAGGGGGGCGGAGCCTATGGAAAAACGCCAGCAACGCGGCCTTTTT
ACGGTTCCTGGCCTTTTGCTGGCCTTTTGCTCACATGTTCTTTCCTGCGTTATCCCCTGATTCTGTGGAT
AACCGTATTACCGCCTTTGAGTGAGCTGATACCGCTCGCCGCAGCCGAACGACCGAGCGCAGCGAGTCAG
TGAGCGAGGAAGCGGAAGAGCGCCCAATACGCAAACCGCCTCTCCCCGCGCGTTGGCCGATTCATTAATG
CAGAGCTTGCAATTCGCGCTTTTTCAATATTATTGAAGCATTTATCAGGGTTATTGTCTCATGAGCGGAT
ACATATTTGAATGTATTTAGAAAAATAAACAAATAGGGGTTCCGCGCACATTTCCCCGAAAAGTGCCACC
TGACGTCTAAGAAACCATTATTATCATGACATTAACCTATAAAAATAGGCGTATTACGAGGCCCTTTCAC
GCATTAGATGCATGTCGTTACATAACTTACGGTAAATGGCCCGCCTGGCTGACCGCCCAACGACCCCCGC
CCATTGACGTCAATAATGACGTATGTTCCCATAGTAACGCCAATAGGGACTTTCCATTGACGTCAATGGG
TGGAGTATTTACGGTAAACTGCCCACTTGGCAGTACATCAAGTGTATCATATGCCAAGTACGCCCCCTAT
TGACGTCAATGACGGTAAATGGCCCGCCTGGCATTATGCCCAGTACATGACCTTATGGGACTTTCCTACT
TGGCAGTACATCTACGTATTAGTCATCGCTATTACCATGGTGATGCGGTTTTGGCAGTACATCAATGGGC
GTGGATAGCGGTTTGACTCACGGGGATTTCCAAGTCTCCACCCCATTGACGTCAATGGGAGTTTGTTTTG
GCACCAAAATCAACGGGACTTTCCAAAATGTCGTAACAACTCCGCCCCATTGACGCAAATGGGCGGTAGG
CGTGTACGGTGGGAGGTCTATATAAGCAGAGCTCGTTTAGTGAACCGTCAGATCGCCTGGAGACGCCATC
CACGCTGTTTTGACCTCCATAGAAGACACCGGGACCGATCCAGCCTCCGGACTCTAGCCTAGGCCGCGGA
CCATGGCCCCTATACTAGGTTATTGGAAAATTAAGGGCCTTGTGCAACCCACTCGACTTCTTTTGGAATA
TCTTGAAGAAAAATATGAAGAGCATTTGTATGAGCGCGATGAAGGTGATAAATGGCGAAACAAAAAGTTT
GAATTGGGTTTGGAGTTTCCCAATCTTCCTTATTATATTGATGGTGATGTTAAATTAACACAGTCTATGG
CCATCATACGTTATATAGCTGACAAGCACAACATGTTGGGTGGTTGTCCAAAAGAGCGTGCAGAGATTTC
AATGCTTGAAGGAGCGGTTTTGGATATTAGATACGGTGTTTCGAGAATTGCATATAGTAAAGACTTTGAA
ACTCTCAAAGTTGATTTTCTTAGCAAGCTACCTGAAATGCTGAAAATGTTCGAAGATCGTTTATGTCATA
AAACATATTTAAATGGTGATCATGTAACCCATCCTGACTTCATGTTGTATGACGCTCTTGATGTTGTTTT
ATACATGGACCCAATGTGCCTGGATGCGTTCCCAAAATTAGTTTGTTTTAAAAAACGTATTGAAGCTATC
CCACAAATTGATAAGTACTTGAAATCCAGCAAGTATATAGCATGGCCTTTGCAGGGCTGGCAAGCCACGT
TTGGTGGTGGCGACCATCCTCCAAAATCGGATCTGGTTCCGCGTTCTAGATCAACAAGTTTGTACAAAAA
AGCAGGCTTAGATATGGCGCCGCCGGTATCGGAGCGGGGACTGAAGAGCGTCGTGTGGCGGAAGATAAAA
ACAGCCGTGTTCGATGACTGCCGGAAAGAAGGCGAATGGAAGATAATGCTGTTAGATGAGTTTACCACCA
AACTTTTGTCGTCATGCTGCAAAATGACAGACCTTCTAGAGGAGGGCATAACTGTTATAGAGAATATTTA
TAAGAATCGTGAACCTGTCAGACAAATGAAAGCTCTTTATTTCATCTCTCCAACACCAAAATCTGTAGAT
TGTTTCTTGAGAGATTTTGGAAGTAAATCTGAGAAAAAATACAAAGCAGCGTATATATACTTCACTGACT
TTTGTCCTGACAGTCTCGAGAACAAGATTAAAGCATCTTGCTCCAAGTCAATAAGAAGATGTAAGGAAAT
AAACATTTCCTTCATTCCACAGGAATCTCAGGTTTATACTCTTGATGTACCGGACGCATTCTATTACTGT
TACAGTCCAGACCCTAGTAACGCCAGCAGGAAAGAAGTGGTCATGGAGGCAATGGCTGAGCAGATTGTGA
CAGTGTGTGCCACTCTGGATGAAAACCCTGGAGTGAGGTACAAGAGTAAACCTCTAGATAATGCCAGTAA
GCTTGCACAGCTGGTTGAGAAAAAGCTTGAAGACTACTACAAAATTGATGAAAAAGGCCTAATAAAGGGT
AAAACTCAGTCCCAGCTCTTAATAATTGACCGTGGCTTTGACCCTGTGTCCACTGTCCTGCATGAACTGA
CCTTTCAGGCAATGGCATATGATCTACTACCAATTGAGAATGATACATACAAGTACAAAACAGATGGAAA
AGAGAAGGAGGCAGTTCTTGAAGAAGACGACGACCTGTGGGTGCGGGTTCGACACCGGCACATCGCGGTT
GTGTTGGAGGAAATTCCAAAGCTTATGAAGGAAATTTCATCAACAAAGAAAGCTACAGAGGGGAAGACAT
CACTTAGCGCTCTTACCCAGCTGATGAAAAAGATGCCGCACTTCCGAAAGCAGATCTCGAAGCAAGTAGT
CCATCTTAACTTAGCTGAAGACTGCATGAATAAGTTTAAGCTGAATATTGAGAAGCTCTGCAAAACTGAG
CAGGACCTGGCACTTGGAACAGATGCTGAAGGCCAGCGGGTGAAGGACTCCATGCTGGTGCTCCTCCCAG
TGCTGCTCAACAAAAACCATGACAACTGCGACAAAATACGGGCAGTCCTGCTCTACATCTTCGGGATTAA
TGGAACCACTGAAGAAAATCTGGACAGACTGATCCACAATGTAAAGATAGAAGATGATAGTGATATGATT
CGTAACTGGAGCCACCTTGGTGTTCCCATTGTTCCCCCATCCCAGCAAGCCAAACCACTGAGAAAGGATC
GGTCTGCAGAAGAGACTTTTCAGCTTTCTCGATGGACACCTTTTATCAAAGATATCATGGAGGATGCCAT
TGATAATAGATTAGATTCCAAAGAGTGGCCGTATTGTTCCCGGTGCCCAGCAGTGTGGAATGGCTCTGGA
GCTGTGAGTGCTCGCCAGAAACCCAGAACTAACTACTTAGAGCTGGACCGGAAAAATGGGTCAAGGCTGA
TTATTTTTGTAATTGGAGGAATTACGTACTCTGAGATGCGGTGTGCTTATGAAGTTTCCCAGGCACATAA
ATCCTGTGAGGTTATTATTGGTTCCACACATATTTTAACACCCAGAAAGCTCCTGGATGATATAAAAATG
CTGAATAAATCAAAGGATAAAGTTTCCTTTAAGGATGAGGACCCAGCTTTCTTGTACAAAGTGGTTGATC
GCGTGCATGCGACGTCATAGCTCTCTCCCTATAGTGAGTCGTATTATAAGCTAGGCACTGGCCGTCGTTT
TACAACGTCGTGACTGGGAAAACTGCTAGCTTGGGATCTTTGTGAAGGAACCTTACTTCTGTGGTGTGAC
ATAATTGGACAAACTACCTACAGAGATTTAAAGCTCTAAGGTAAATATAAAATTTTTAAGTGTATAATGT
GTTAAACTAGCTGCATATGCTTGCTGCTTGAGAGTTTTGCTTACTGAGTATGATTTATGAAAATATTATA
CACAGGAGCTAGTGATTCTAATTGTTTGTGTATTTTAGATTCACAGTCCCAAGGCTCATTTCAGGCCCCT
CAGTCCTCACAGTCTGTTCATGATCATAATCAGCCATACCACATTTGTAGAGGTTTTACTTGCTTTAAAA
AACCTCCCACACCTCCCCCTGAACCTGAAACATAAAATGAATGCAATTGTTGTTGTTAACTTGTTTATTG
CAGCTTATAATGGTTACAAATAAAGCAATAGCATCACAAATTTCACAAATAAAGCATTTTTTTCACTGCA
TTCTAGTTGTGGTTTGTCCAAACTCATCAATGTATCTTATCATGTCTGGATCGATCCTGCATTAATGAAT
CGGCCAACGCGCGGGGAGAGGCGGTTTGCGTATTGGCTGGCGTAATAGCGAAGAGGCCCGCACCGATCGC
CCTTCCCAACAGTTGCGCAGCCTGAATGGCGAATGGG
[124 nt withheld, positions 4938-5061]
C
[91 nt withheld, positions 5063-5153]
A
[49 nt withheld, positions 5155-5203]
CCTTTGACGTTGGAGTCCACGTTCTTT
[37 nt withheld, positions 5231-5267]
ACCCTATCTCGGTCTATTCTTTTGATTTATAAGGGATTTTGCCGATTTCGGCCTATTGGTTAAAAAATGA
GCTGATTTAACAAAAATTTAACGCGAATTTTAACAAAATATTAACGCTTACAATTTCCTGATGCGGTATT
TTCTCCTTACGCATCTGTGCGGTATTTCACACCGCATACGCGGATCTGCGCAGCACCATGGCCTGAAATA
ACCTCTGAAAGAGGAACTTGGTTAGGTACCTTCTGAGGCGGAAAGAACCAGCTGTGGAATGTGTGTCAGT
TAGGGTGTGGAAAGTCCCCAGGCTCCCCAGCAGGCAGAAGTATGCAAAGCATGCATCTCAATTAGTCAGC
AACCAGGTGTGGAAAGTCCCCAGGCTCCCCAGCAGGCAGAAGTATGCAAAGCATGCATCTCAATTAGTCA
GCAACCATAGTCCCGCCCCTAACTCCGCCCATCCCGCCCCTAACTCCGCCCAGTTCCGCCCATTCTCCGC
CCCATGGCTGACTAATTTTTTTTATTTATGCAGAGGCCGAGGCCGCCTCGGCCTCTGAGCTATTCCAGAA
GTAGTGAGGAGGCTTTTTTGGAGGCCTAGGCTTTTGCAAAAAGCTTGATTCTTCTGACACAACAGTCTCG
AACTTAAGGCTAGAGCCACCATGATTGAACAAGATGGATTGCACGCAGGTTCTCCGGCCGCTTGGGTGGA
GAGGCTATTCGGCTATGACTGGGCACAACAGACAATCGGCTGCTCTGATGCCGCCGTGTTCCGGCTGTCA
GCGCAGGGGCGCCCGGTTCTTTTTGTCAAGACCGACCTGTCCGGTGCCCTGAATGAACTGCAGGACGAGG
CAGCGCGGCTATCGTGGCTGGCCACGACGGGCGTTCCTTGCGCAGCTGTGCTCGACGTTGTCACTGAAGC
GGGAAGGGACTGGCTGCTATTGGGCGAAGTGCCGGGGCAGGATCTCCTGTCATCTCACCTTGCTCCTGCC
GAGAAAGTATCCATCATGGCTGATGCAATGCGGCGGCTGCATACGCTTGATCCGGCTACCTGCCCATTCG
ACCACCAAGCGAAACATCGCATCGAGCGAGCACGTACTCGGATGGAAGCCGGTCTTGTCGATCAGGATGA
TCTGGACGAAGAGCATCAGGGGCTCGCGCCAGCCGAACTGTTCGCCAGGCTCAAGGCGCGCATGCCCGAC
GGCGAGGATCTCGTCGTGACCCATGGCGATGCCTGCTTGCCGAATATCATGGTGGAAAATGGCCGCTTTT
CTGGATTCATCGACTGTGGCCGGCTGGGTGTGGCGGACCGCTATCAGGACATAGCGTTGGCTACCCGTGA
TATTGCTGAAGAGCTTGGCGGCGAATGGGCTGACCGCTTCCTCGTGCTTTACGGTATCGCCGCTCCCGAT
TCGCAGCGCATCGCCTTCTATCGCCTTCTTGACGAGTTCTTCTGAGCGGGACTCTGGGGTTCGAAATGAC
CGACCAAGCGACGCCCAACCTGCCATCACGATGGCCGCAATAAAATATCTTTATTTTCATTACATCTGTG
TGTTGGTTTTTTGTGTGAATCGATAGCGATAAGGATCCGCGTATGGTGCACTCTCAGTACAATCTGCTCT
GATGCCGCATAGTTAAGCCAGCCCCGACACCCGCCAACACCCGCTGACGCGCCCTGACGGGCTTGTCTGC
TCCCGGCATCCGCTTACAGACAAGCTGTGACCGTCTCCGGGAGCTGCATGTGTCAGAGGTTTTCACCGTC
ATCACCGAAACGCGCGAGACGAAAGGGCCTCGTGATACGCCTATTTTTATAGGTTAATGTCATGATAATA
ATGGTTTCTTAGACGTCAGGTGGCACTTTTCGGGGAAATGTGCGCGGAACCCCTATTTGTTTATTTTTCT
AAATACATTCAAATATGTATCCGCTCATGAGACAATAACCCTGATAAATGCTTCAATAATATTGAAAAAG
GAAGAGTATGAGTATTCAACATTTCCGTGTCGCCCTTATTCCCTTTTTTGCGGCATTTTGCCTTCCTGTT
TTTGCTCACCCAGAAACGCTGGTGAAAGTAAAAGATGCTGAAGATCAGTTGGGTGCACGAGTGGGTTACA
TCGAACTGGATCTCAACAGCGGTAAGATCCTTGAGAGTTTTCGCCCCGAAGAACGTTTTCCAATGATGAG
CACTTTTAAAGTTCTGCTATGTGGCGCGGTATTATCCCGTATTGACGCCGGGCAAGAGCAACTCGGTCGC
CGCATACACTATTCTCAGAATGACTTGGTTGAGTACTCACCAGTCACAGAAAAGCATCTTACGGATGGCA
TGACAGTAAGAGAATTATGCAGTGCTGCCATAACCATGAGTGATAACACTGCGGCCAACTTACTTCTGAC
AACGATCGGAGGACCGAAGGAGCTAACCGCTTTTTTGCACAACATGGGGGATCATGTAACTCGCCTTGAT
CGTTGGGAACCGGAGCTGAATGAAGCCATACCAAACGACGAGCGTGACACCACGATGCCTGTAGCAATGG
CAACAACGTTGCGCAAACTATTAACTGGCGAACTACTTACTCTAGCTTCCCGGCAACAATTAATAGACTG
GATGGAGGCGGATAAAGTTGCAGGACCACTTCTGCGCTCGGCCCTTCCGGCTGGCTGGTTTATTGCTGAT
AAATCTGGAGCCGGTGAGCGTGGGTCTCGCGGTATCATTGCAGCACTGGGGCCAGATGGTAAGCCCTCCC
GTATCGTAGTTATCTACACGACGGGGAGTCAGGCAACTATGGATGAACGAAATAGACAGATCGCTGAGAT
AGGTGCCTCACTGATTAAGCATTGGTAACTGTCAGACCAAGTTTACTCATATATACTTTAGATTGATTTA
AAACTTCATTTTTAATTTAAAAGGATCTAGGTGAAGATCCTTTTTGATAATCTCATGACCAAAATCCCTT
AACGTGAGTTTTCGTTCCACTGAGCGTCAGACCCCGTAGA
Features (pLannotate 1.2.2; 26 found; start..end, strand, type, name):
     19..607     +  rep_origin     ori: high-copy-number ColE1/pMB1/pBR322/pUC origin of replication
    790..843     +  CDS            lacI (fragment): lac repressor; lacI; The lac repressor binds to the lac operator to inhibit transcription in E. coli. This inhibition can be relieved by adding lactose or isopropyl-β-D-thiogalactopyranoside (IPTG).
    859..956     -  promoter       AmpR promoter: bla
   1066..1369    +  enhancer       CMV enhancer: human cytomegalovirus immediate early enhancer
   1370..1573    +  promoter       CMV promoter: human cytomegalovirus (CMV) immediate early promoter
   1687..2337    +  CDS            GST: glutathione S-transferase from Schistosoma japonicum
   2364..2388    +  protein_bind   attB1: mutant version of attB; recombination site for the Gateway® BP reaction BP Clonase™
   2394..4169    +  CDS            Stxbp3: STXB3_MOUSE - Also known as Stxbp3a, Unc18c. Experimental evidence at protein level: Swiss-Prot protein existence level 1. Together with STX4 and VAMP2, may play a role in insulin- dependent movement of GLUT4 and in docking/fusion of intracellular GLUT4-containing vesicles with the cell surface in adipocytes. From Mus musculus (Mouse).
   4171..4195    -  protein_bind   attB2: mutant version of attB; recombination site for the Gateway® BP reaction BP Clonase™
   4228..4246    -  promoter       T7 promoter: promoter for bacteriophage T7 RNA polymerase
   4256..4293    +  CDS            lacZα (fragment): LacZα fragment of β-galactosidase; lacZ fragment
   4305..4419    +  intron         large T intron (fragment): SV40 (simian virus 40) large T antigen intron
   4493..4518    +  intron         small t intron (fragment): SV40 (simian virus 40) small t antigen intron
   4518..4655    +  CDS            large T antigen (fragment): large T antigen from SV40 (simian virus 40)
   4678..4812    +  polyA_signal   SV40 poly(A) signal: SV40 polyadenylation signal
   4817..4866    -  CDS            lacI (fragment): lac repressor; lacI; The lac repressor binds to the lac operator to inhibit transcription in E. coli. This inhibition can be relieved by adding lactose or isopropyl-β-D-thiogalactopyranoside (IPTG).
   4866..4933    +  CDS            lacZα (fragment): LacZα fragment of β-galactosidase; lacZ fragment
   4938..5366    +  rep_origin     f1 ori (sequence partly withheld): f1 bacteriophage origin of replication; arrow indicates direction of (+) strand synthesis
   5394..5445    -  misc_feature   bom (fragment): basis of mobility region from pBR322
   5510..5867    +  promoter       SV40 promoter: SV40 enhancer and early promoter
   5918..6709    +  CDS            neo: KKA2_KLEPN - Also known as kan, nptII. Experimental evidence at protein level: Swiss-Prot protein existence level 1. Resistance to kanamycin, neomycin, paromomycin, ribostamycin, butirosin and gentamicin B. From Klebsiella pneumoniae.
   6776..6824    +  polyA_signal   poly(A) signal: synthetic polyadenylation signal
   6844..6898    -  misc_feature   bom (fragment): basis of mobility region from pBR322
   7000..7035    -  CDS            rop (fragment): Rop protein, which maintains plasmids at low copy number; rop
   7130..7234    +  promoter       AmpR promoter: bla
   7235..8095    +  CDS            AmpR: β-lactamase; bla; confers resistance to ampicillin, carbenicillin, and related antibiotics
