[The description below was written by a language model from this plasmid's Addgene catalogue record and pLannotate feature annotations shown in this document.]
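Description:
Munc18cF119E-pDEST27 is a mammalian expression plasmid built by Gateway recombination into the pDEST27 destination vector, and it encodes mouse Munc18c (syntaxin binding protein 3, Stxbp3) carrying an F119E substitution and fused at its N terminus to glutathione S-transferase. In the sequenced 8,247 nt record, the human cytomegalovirus immediate early enhancer and promoter drive a Schistosoma japonicum GST coding sequence, followed by an attB1 site, the Stxbp3 open reading frame and an attB2 site. The attB sites are the scars left by the recombination that placed the insert in frame behind GST. Downstream lie fragments of SV40 small t/large T sequence and the SV40 polyadenylation signal, which provide 3' processing for the transcript. A T7 promoter sits just after attB2 in the reverse orientation.

For propagation in E. coli the plasmid carries a high-copy ColE1/pUC-type origin and a β-lactamase gene with its own promoter, giving ampicillin resistance. An f1 origin is also present. A separate cassette, consisting of the SV40 enhancer/early promoter, the neo (nptII) gene and a synthetic poly(A) signal, would allow selection of stably transfected mammalian cells with aminoglycosides such as G418. Several short lacI, lacZα, bom and rop fragments annotated in the table appear to be backbone remnants rather than functional elements.

The stated purpose is simply expression of GST-tagged Munc18c F119E. The associated publication concerns dissection of the Munc18c/syntaxin4 interaction in membrane trafficking, so the mutant is likely suited to GST pull-down or binding comparisons, though the record does not state the effect of the mutation.
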