Addgene plasmid #85625: Munc18cF119E-pDEST27
Purpose: GST tagged Munc18c with a F119E mutation
Depositing lab: David James. Depositing organization: Garvan Institute of Medical Research. Publication: Molecular dissection of the Munc18c/syntaxin4 interaction: implications for regulation of membrane trafficking. Latham CF, Lopez JA, Hu SH, Gee CL, Westbury E, Blair DH, Armishaw CJ, Alewood PF, Bryant NJ, James DE, Martin JL. Traffic. 2006 Oct;7(10):1408-19. Epub 2006 Aug 10. 10.1111/j.1600-0854.2006.00474.x PubMed 16899085.
Backbone
  Vector backbone: pDEST27
  Backbone size w/o insert (bp): 8100
  Vector type: Mammalian Expression
Growth in bacteria
  Bacterial resistance: Ampicillin, 100 μg/mL
  Growth temperature: 37°C
  Growth strain: DH5alpha
  Copy number: Unknown
Gene/Insert
  Gene/Insert name: Munc18c (alt name: syntaxin binding protein 3, stxbp3)
  Species: M. musculus (mouse)
  Insert size (bp): 1717
  Mutation: F119E
  Entrez Gene: Stxbp3 (a.k.a. Munc-18c, Stxbp3a, Sxtbp3, Unc18-3)
  Tag / fusion protein: GST (N terminal on insert)
  Cloning method: Gateway Cloning
  Sequencing primers: 5′ CMV_F
Resource information
  A portion of this plasmid was derived from a plasmid made by: pDEST from Invitrogen. Munc18c was originally cloned by the depositing scientist.
Terms and licenses: Academic/Nonprofit Terms; Industry Terms: Not Available to Industry
How to cite: Munc18cF119E-pDEST27 was a gift from David James (Addgene plasmid # 85625 ; http://n2t.net/addgene:85625 ; RRID:Addgene_85625)
